>Addgene plasmid #63814 | PhLF_N_2 | depositor full sequence | sequence record 106547 | Full Sequence
GCTAGCGGAGTGTATACTGGCTTACTATGTTGGCACTGATGAGGGTGTCAGTGAAGTGCTTCATGTGGCA
GGAGAAAAAAGGCTGCACCGGTGCGTCAGCAGAATATGTGATACAGGATATATTCCGCTTCCTCGCTCAC
TGACTCGCTACGCTCGGTCGTTCGACTGCGGCGAGCGGAAATGGCTTACGAACGGGGCGGAGATTTCCTG
GAAGATGCCAGGAAGATACTTAACAGGGAAGTGAGAGGGCCGCGGCAAAGCCGTTTTTCCATAGGCTCCG
CCCCCCTGACAAGCATCACGAAATCTGACGCTCAAATCAGTGGTGGCGAAACCCGACAGGACTATAAAGA
TACCAGGCGTTTCCCCCTGGCGGCTCCCTCGTGCGCTCTCCTGTTCCTGCCTTTCGGTTTACCGGTGTCA
TTCCGCTGTTATGGCCGCGTTTGTCTCATTCCACGCCTGACACTCAGTTCCGGGTAGGCAGTTCGCTCCA
AGCTGGACTGTATGCACGAACCCCCCGTTCAGTCCGACCGCTGCGCCTTATCCGGTAACTATCGTCTTGA
GTCCAACCCGGAAAGACATGCAAAAGCACCACTGGCAGCAGCCACTGGTAATTGATTTAGAGGAGTTAGT
CTTGAAGTCATGCGCCGGTTAAGGCTAAACTGAAAGGACAAGTTTTGGTGACTGCGCTCCTCCAAGCCAG
TTACCTCGGTTCAAAGAGTTGGTAGCTCAGAGAACCTTCGAAAAACCGCCCTGCAAGGCGGTTTTTTCGT
TTTCAGAGCAAGAGATTACGCGCAGACCAAAACGATCTCAAGAAGATCATCTTATTAATCAGATAAAATA
TTTGCTCATGAGCCCGAAGTGGCGAGCCCGATCTTCCCCATCGGTGATGTCGGCGATATAGGCGCCAGCA
ACCGCACCTGTGGCGCCGGTGATGCCGGCCACGATGCGTCCGGCGTAGAGGATCTGCTCATGTTTGACAG
CTTATCATCGATGCATAATGTGCCTGTCAAATGGACGAAGCAGGGATTCTGCAAACCCTATGCTACTCCC
TCGAGATGATACGAAACGTACCGTATCGTTAAGGTTCTAGAACACACGCATGCCCACGCTAAACATTCTT
TTTCTCTTTTGGTTAAATCGTTGTTTGATTTATTATTTGCTATATTTATTTTTCGATAATTATCAACTAG
AGAAGGAACAATTAATGGTATGTTCATACACGCATGTAAAAATAAACTATCTATATAGTTGTCTTTTTCT
GAATGTGCAAAACTAAGCATTCCGAAGCCATTGTTAGCCGTATGAATAGGGAAACTAAACCCAGTGATAA
GACCTGATGTTTTCGCTTCTTTAATTACATTTGGAGATTTTTTATTTACAGCATTGTTTTCAAATATATT
CCAATTAATTGGTGAATGATTGGAGTTAGAATAATCTACTATAGGATCATATTTTATTAAATTAGCGTCA
TCATAATATTGCCTCCATTTTTTAGGGTAATTATCTAGGATTGAAATATCAGATTTAACCATAGAATGAG
GATAAATGATCGCGAGTAAATAATATTCACAATGTACCATTTTAGTCATATCAGATAAGCATTGATTAAT
ATCATTATTGCTTCTACAAGCTTTAATTTTATTAATTATTCTGTATGTGTCGTCGGCATTTATGTTTTTC
ATCGAGGCCTTTCCTGTGTGACCCGCTGGAATAGGATCTTATCACTGCCCGCTTTCCAGTCGGGAAACCT
GTCGTGCCAGCTGCATTAATGAATCGGCCAACGCGCGGGGAGAGGCGGTTTGCGTATTGGGCGCCAGGGT
GGTTTTTCTTTTCACCAGTGAGACTGGCAACAGCTGATTGCCCTTCACCGCCTGGCCCTGAGAGAGTTGC
AGCAAGCGGTCCACGCTGGTTTGCCCCAGCAGGCGAAAATCCTGTTTGATGGTGGTTAACGGCGGGATAT
AACATGAGCTATCTTCGGTATCGTCGTATCCCACTACCGAGATATCCGCACCAACGCGCAGCCCGGACTC
GGTAATGGCGCGCATTGCGCCCAGCGCCATCTGATCGTTGGCAACCAGCATCGCAGTGGGAACGATGCCC
TCATTCAGCATTTGCATGGTTTGTTGAAAACCGGACATGGCACTCCAGTCGCCTTCCCGTTCCGCTATCG
GCTGAATTTGATTGCGAGTGAGATATTTATGCCAGCCAGCCAGACGCAGACGCGCCGAGACAGAACTTAA
TGGGCCCGCTAACAGCGCGATTTGCTGGTGACCCAATGCGACCAGATGCTCCACGCCCAGTCGCGTACCG
TCCTCATGGGAGAAAATAATACTGTTGATGGGTGTCTGGTCAGAGACATCAAGAAATAACGCCGGAACAT
TAGTGCAGGCAGCTTCCACAGCAATGGCATCCTGGTCATCCAGCGGATAGTTAATGATCAGCCCACTGAC
GCGTTGCGCGAGAAGATTGTGCACCGCCGCTTTACAGGCTTCGACGCCGCTTCGTTCTACCATCGACACC
ACCACGCTGGCACCCAGTTGATCGGCGCGAGATTTAATCGCCGCGACAATTTGCGACGGCGCGTGCAGGG
CCAGACTGGAGGTGGCAACGCCAATCAGCAACGACTGTTTGCCCGCCAGTTGTTGTGCCACGCGGTTGGG
AATGTAATTCAGCTCCGCCATCGCCGCTTCCACTTTTTCCCGCGTTTTCGCAGAAACGTGGCTGGCCTGG
TTCACCACGCGGGAAACGGTCTGATAAGAGACACCGGCATACTCTGCGACATCGTATAACGTTACTGGTT
TCATATTCACCACCCTGAATTGACTCTCTTCCGGGCGCTATCATGCCATACCGCGAAAGGTTTTGCGCCA
TTCGATGGCGCGCCGCTTCGTCAGGCCACATAGCTTTCTTGTTCTGATCGGAACGATCGTTGGCTGTGTT
GACAATTAATCATCGGCTCGTATAATGTGTGGAATTGTGAGCGCTCACAATTAGCTGTCACCGGATGTGC
TTTCCGGTCTGATGAGTCCGTGAGGACGAAACAGCCTCTACAAATAATTTTGTTTAAATTAGTAACATAA
GCAAGAGCCTCATGGCACGTACCCCGAGCCGTAGCAGCATTGGTAGCCTGCGTAGTCCGCATACCCATAA
AGCAATTCTGACCAGCACCATTGAAATCCTGAAAGAATGTGGTTATAGCGGTCTGAGCATTGAAAGCGTT
GCACGTCGTGCCGGTGCAAGCAAACCGACCATTTATCGTTGGTGGACCAATAAAGCAGCACTGATTGCCG
AAGTGTATGAAAATGAAAGCGAACAGGTGCGTAAATTTCCGGATCTGGGTAGCTTTAAAGCCGATCTGGA
TTTTCTGCTGCGTAATCTGTGGAAAGTTTGGCGTGAAACCATTTGTGGTGAAGCATTTCGTTGTGTTATT
GCAGAAGCACAGCTGGACCCTGCAACCCTGACCCAGCTGAAAGATCAGTTTATGGAACGTCGTCGTGAGA
TGCCGAAAAAACTGGTTGAAAATGCCATTAGCAATGGTGAACTGCCGAAAGATACCAATCGTGAACTGCT
GCTGGATATGATTTTTGGTTTTTGTTGGTATCGCCTGCTGACCGAACAGCTGACCGTTGAACAGGATATT
GAAGAATTTACCTTCCTGCTGATTAATGGTGTTTGTCCGGGTACACAGCGTTAACTAGGGCCCATACCCC
CAGGCATCAAATAAAACGAAAGGCTCAGTCGAAAGACTGGGCCTTTCGTTTTATCTGTTGTTTGTCGGTG
AACGCTCTCTACTAGAGTCACACTGGCTCACCTTCGGGTGGGCCTTTCTGCGTTTATACGACGTACGGTG
GAATCTGATTCGTTACCAATTGACATGATACGAAACGTACCGTATCGTTAAGGTTACTAGAGAAAGAGGA
GAAATACTAGATGGTGAGCAAGGGCGAGGAGCTGTTCACCGGGGTGGTGCCCATCCTGGTCGAGCTGGAC
GGCGACGTAAACGGCCACAAGTTCAGCGTGTCCGGCGAGGGCGAGGGCGATGCCACCTACGGCAAGCTGA
CCCTGAAGTTCATCTGCACCACCGGCAAGCTGCCCGTGCCCTGGCCCACCCTCGTGACCACCTTCGGCTA
CGGCCTGCAATGCTTCGCCCGCTACCCCGACCACATGAAGCTGCACGACTTCTTCAAGTCCGCCATGCCC
GAAGGCTACGTCCAGGAGCGCACCATCTTCTTCAAGGACGACGGCAACTACAAGACCCGCGCCGAGGTGA
AGTTCGAGGGCGACACCCTGGTGAACCGCATCGAGCTGAAGGGCATCGACTTCAAGGAGGACGGCAACAT
CCTGGGGCACAAGCTGGAGTACAACTACAACAGCCACAACGTCTATATCATGGCCGACAAGCAGAAGAAC
GGCATCAAGGTGAACTTCAAGATCCGCCACAACATCGAGGACGGCAGCGTGCAGCTCGCCGACCACTACC
AGCAGAACACCCCCATCGGCGACGGCCCCGTGCTGCTGCCCGACAACCACTACCTGAGCTACCAGTCCGC
CCTGAGCAAAGACCCCAACGAGAAGCGCGATCACATGGTCCTGCTGGAGTTCGTGACCGCCGCCGGGATC
ACTCTCGGCATGGACGAGCTGTACAAGTAATAAGCTTGGCTGTTTTGGCGGATGAGAGAAGATTTTCAGC
CTGATACAGATTAAATCAGAACGCAGAAGCGGTCTGATAAAACAGAATTTGCCTGGCGGCAGTAGCGCGG
TGGTCCCACCTGACCCCATGCCGAACTCAGAAGTGAAACGCCGTAGCGCCGATGGTAGTGTGGGGTCTCC
CCATGCGAGAGTAGGGAACTGCCAGGCATCAAATAAAACGAAAGGCTCAGTCGAAAGACTGGGCCTTTCG
TTTTATCTGTTGTTTGTCGGTGAACGCTCTCCTGAGTAGGACAAATCCGCCGGGAGCGGATTTGAACGTT
GCGAAGCAACGGCCCGGAGGGTGGCGGGCAGGACGCCCGCCATAAACTGCCAGGCATCAAATTAAGCAGA
AGGCCATCCTGACGGATGGCCTTTTTGCGTTTCTACAAACTCTTTTGTTTATTTTTCTAAATACATTCAA
ATATGTATCCGCTCATGAGACAATAACCCTGATAAATGCTTCAATAATATTGAAAAAGGAAGACTATGAG
TATTCAACATTTCCGTGTCGCCCTTATTCCCTTTTTTGCGGCATTTTGCCTTCCTGTTTTTGCTCACCCA
GAAACGCTGGTGAAAGTAAAAGATGCTGAAGATCAGTTGGGTGCACGAGTGGGTTACATCGAACTGGATC
TCAACAGCGGTAAGATCCTTGAGAGTTTTCGCCCCGAAGAACGTTTTCCAATGATGAGCACTTTTAAAGT
TCTGCTATGTGGCGCGGTATTATCCCGTGTTGACGCCGGGCAAGAGCAACTCGGTCGCCGCATACACTAT
TCTCAGAATGACTTGGTTGAGTACTCACCAGTCACAGAAAAGCATCTTACGGATGGCATGACAGTAAGAG
AATTATGCAGTGCTGCCATAACCATGAGTGATAACACTGCGGCCAACTTACTTCTGACAACGATCGGAGG
ACCGAAGGAGCTAACCGCTTTTTTGCACAACATGGGGGATCATGTAACTCGCCTTGATCGTTGGGAACCG
GAGCTGAATGAAGCCATACCAAACGACGAGCGTGACACCACGATGCCTGCAGCAATGGCAACAACGTTGC
GCAAACTATTAACTGGCGAACTACTTACTCTAGCTTCCCGGCAACAATTAATAGACTGGATGGAGGCGGA
TAAAGTTGCAGGACCACTTCTGCGCTCGGCCCTTCCGGCTGGCTGGTTTATTGCTGATAAATCTGGAGCC
GGTGAGCGTGGGTCTCGCGGTATCATTGCAGCACTGGGGCCAGATGGTAAGCCCTCCCGTATCGTAGTTA
TCTACACGACGGGGAGTCAGGCAACTATGGATGAACGAAATAGACAGATCGCTGAGATAGGTGCCTCACT
GATTAAGCATTGGTAACTGTCAGACCAAGTTTACTCATATATACTTTAGATTGATT
[125 nt withheld, positions 6077-6201]
C
[141 nt withheld, positions 6203-6343]
CCTTTGACGTTGGAGTCCACGTTCTTTAATAGTGGACTCTTGTTCCAAACTTGAACAACACTCAACCCTA
TCTCGGGCTATTCTTTTGATTTATAAGGGATTTTGCCGATTTCGGCCTATTGGTTAAAAAATGAGCTGAT
TTAACAAAAATTTAACGCGAATTTTAACAAAATATTAACGTTTACAATTTAAAAGGATCTAGGTGAAGAT
CCTTTTTGATAATCTCATGACCAAAATCCCTTAACGTGAGTTTTCGTTCCACTGAGCGTCAGACCCCGTA
GAAAAGATCAAAGGATCTTCTTGAGATCCTTTTTTTCTGCGCGTAATCTGCTGCTTGCAAACAAAAAAAC
CACCGCTACCAGCGGTGGTTTGTTTGCCGGATCAAGAGCTACCAACTCTTTTTCCGAAGGTAACTGGCTT
CAGCAGAGCGCAGATACCAAATACTGTCCTTCTAGTGTAGCCGTAGTTAGGCCACCACTTCAAGAACTCT
GTAGCACCGCCTACATACCTCGCTCTGCTAATCCTGTTACCAGTCAGGCATTTGAGAAGCACACGGTCAC
ACTGCTTCCGGTAGTCAATAAACCGGTAAACCAGCAATAGACATAAGCGGCTATTTAACGACCCTGCCCT
GAACCGACGACCGGGTCGAATTTGCTTTCGAATTTCTGCCATTCATCCGCTTATTATCACTTATTCAGGC
GTAGCACCAGGCGTTTAAGGGCACCAATAACTGCCTTAAAAAAATTACGCCCCGCCCTGCCACTCATCGC
AGTACTGTTGTAATTCATTAAGCATTCTGCCGACATGGAAGCCATCACAGACGGCATGATGAACCTGAAT
CGCCAGCGGCATCAGCACCTTGTCGCCTTGCGTATAATATTTGCCCATG
Features (pLannotate 1.2.2; 22 found; start..end, strand, type, name):
      3..24      +  misc_feature   bom (fragment): basis of mobility region from pBR322
    123..178     -  rep_origin     RSF ori (fragment): Plasmids containing the RSF 1030 origin of replication can be propagated in E. coli cells that contain additional plasmids with compatible origins.
    266..811     -  rep_origin     p15A ori: Plasmids containing the medium-copy-number p15A origin of replication can be propagated in E. coli cells that contain a second plasmid with the ColE1 origin.
    844..964     -  CDS            TcR (fragment): tetracycline efflux protein; tet; confers resistance to tetracycline
    974..992     +  promoter       tet promoter (fragment): E. coli promoter for tetracycline efflux protein gene
   1053..1682    -  CDS            luxR (fragment): LUXR_ALIFS - Experimental evidence at protein level: Swiss-Prot protein existence level 1. Transcriptional activator of the bioluminescence operon. Binds to the OHHL autoinducer. From Aliivibrio fischeri (Vibrio fischeri).
   1725..2804    -  CDS            lacI: LACI_ECOLI - Experimental evidence at protein level: Swiss-Prot protein existence level 1. Repressor of the lactose operon. Binds allolactose as an inducer. From Escherichia coli (strain K12).
   2805..2878    -  promoter       lacI promoter (fragment): lacI
   2939..2967    +  promoter       tac promoter: strong E. coli promoter; hybrid between the trp and lac UV5 promoters
   2973..2992    +  protein_bind   lac operator (symmetric): The lac repressor binds to the lac operator to inhibit transcription in E. coli. This inhibition can be relieved by adding lactose or isopropyl-β-D-thiogalactopyranoside (IPTG). The symmetric lac operator was optimized for tight binding of lac repressor. lac repressor encoded by lacI
   2995..3044    +  misc_RNA       sTRSV HHRz: hammerhead ribozyme from the tobacco ringspot virus satellite RNA (Khvorova et al., 2003)
   3718..3789    +  terminator     rrnB T1 terminator: transcription terminator T1 from the E. coli rrnB gene
   3805..3832    +  terminator     T7Te terminator: phage T7 early transcription terminator
   3931..4650    +  CDS            EYFP: enhanced YFP mammalian codon-optimized
   4741..4856    +  ncRNA          5S rRNA: Accession: RF00001 - 5S ribosomal RNA
   4860..4946    +  terminator     rrnB T1 terminator: Escherichia coli rrnB; transcription terminator T1 from the E. coli rrnB gene
   5038..5065    +  terminator     rrnB T2 terminator: transcription terminator T2 from the E. coli rrnB gene
   5084..5173    +  promoter       AmpR promoter: bla
   5176..6036    +  CDS            AmpR: β-lactamase; bla; confers resistance to ampicillin, carbenicillin, and related antibiotics
   6078..6533    +  rep_origin     f1 ori (sequence partly withheld): f1 bacteriophage origin of replication; arrow indicates direction of (+) strand synthesis
   6644..6877    +  rep_origin     ori (fragment): high-copy-number ColE1/pMB1/pBR322/pUC origin of replication
   7088..1       -  CDS            CmR (fragment) (across the origin): chloramphenicol acetyltransferase; cat; confers resistance to chloramphenicol
