[The description below was written by a language model from this plasmid's Addgene catalogue record and pLannotate feature annotations shown in this document.]
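Description:
PhLF_N_2 is a low-copy bacterial expression plasmid for E. coli that encodes a genetic NOT gate built around the PhlF repressor. It replicates from a p15A origin, which is compatible with ColE1-type plasmids, and is selected with ampicillin through a complete AmpR (β-lactamase) cassette with its own promoter. An f1 phage origin is also annotated. The feature table additionally lists short fragments of other backbone elements: RSF and ColE1 origins, bom, TcR with its promoter, CmR, and a partial luxR. These look like remnants of earlier cloning steps rather than working parts.

The input side of the gate is a tac promoter followed by a symmetric lac operator. It is kept off by LacI, expressed from a divergently oriented lacI gene with its own promoter, and can be induced with IPTG. Immediately downstream lies the sTRSV hammerhead ribozyme, an insulator that cleaves the 5′ leader so that expression does not depend on promoter context. An unannotated stretch of roughly 670 nt follows before the rrnB T1 and T7Te terminators. This is the likely position of the E. coli codon-optimized PhlF coding sequence named in the catalogue entry, although the annotation does not label it.

Downstream of these terminators is an EYFP reporter, followed by the rrnB 5S/T1/T2 terminator region. The promoter driving EYFP is not annotated. From the stated purpose, it is presumably a PhlF-repressible promoter carrying two PhlF binding sites. Inducing PhlF would then lower fluorescence, giving the inverted response. The construct is suited to characterizing repressor-based logic gates and how operator number affects their transfer function.
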