Addgene plasmid #63814: PhLF_N_2
Purpose: Not gate genetic circuit containing two PhlF binding sites
Depositing lab: Howard Salis. Depositing organization: Pennsylvania State University.
Backbone
  Vector backbone: P15A
  Vector type: Bacterial Expression
Growth in bacteria
  Bacterial resistance: Ampicillin, 100 μg/mL
  Growth temperature: 37°C
  Growth strain: DH10B
  Copy number: Low Copy
Gene/Insert
  Gene/Insert name: PhlF and LacI
  Mutation: Codon optimized for E.coli
  Promoter: pTac
  Cloning method: Restriction Enzyme; 5′ cloning site unknown (unknown if destroyed); 3′ cloning site unknown (unknown if destroyed)
  Sequencing primers: 5′ pTac-F
Terms and licenses: Academic/Nonprofit Terms; Industry Terms: Not Available to Industry
How to cite: PhLF_N_2 was a gift from Howard Salis (Addgene plasmid # 63814 ; http://n2t.net/addgene:63814 ; RRID:Addgene_63814)
