>Addgene plasmid #63814 | PhLF_N_2 | addgene partial sequence | sequence record 107665 | pTac-F 5'-cggctcgtataatgtgtgga-3'
TCTGATGAGTCCGTGAGGACGAAACAGCCTCTACAAATAATTTTGTTTAAATTAGTAACATAAGCAAGAG
CCTCATGGCACGTACCCCGAGCCGTAGCAGCATTGGTAGCCTGCGTAGTCCGCATACCCATAAAGCAATT
CTGACCAGCACCATTGAAATCCTGAAAGAATGTGGTTATAGCGGTCTGAGCATTGAAAGCGTTGCACGTC
GTGCCGGTGCAAGCAAACCGACCATTTATCGTTGGTGGACCAATAAAGCAGCACTGATTGCCGAAGTGTA
TGAAAATGAAAGCGAACAGGTGCGTAAATTTCCGGATCTGGGTAGCTTTAAAGCCGATCTGGATTTTCTG
CTGCGTAATCTGTGGAAAGTTTGGCGTGAAACCATTTGTGGTGAAGCATTTCGTTGTGTTATTGCAGAAG
CACAGCTGGACCCTGCAACCCTGACCCAGCTGAAAGATCAGTTTATGGAACGTCGTCGTGAGATGCCGAA
AAAACTGGTTGAAAATGCCATTAGCAATGGTGAACTGCCGAAAGATACCAATCGTGAACTGCTGCTGGAT
ATGATTTTTGGTTTTTGTTGGTATCGCCTGCTGACCGAACAGCTGACCGTTGAACAGGATATTGAAGAAT
TTACCTTCCTGCTGATTAATGGTGTTTGTCCGGGTACACAGCGTTAACTA
