>Addgene plasmid #63814 | PhLF_N_2 | addgene partial sequence | sequence record 107666 | LacI-F2 5'-ACGATGTCGCAGAGTATGCC-3'
TTTCTGCGAAAACGCGGGAAAAAGTGGAAGCGGCGATGGCGGAGCTGAATTACATTCCCAACCGCGTGGC
ACAACAACTGGCGGGCAAACAGTCGTTGCTGATTGGCGTTGCCACCTCCAGTCTGGCCCTGCACGCGCCG
TCGCAAATTGTCGCGGCGATTAAATCTCGCGCCGATCAACTGGGTGCCAGCGTGGTGGTGTCGATGGTAG
AACGAAGCGGCGTCGAAGCCTGTAAAGCGGCGGTGCACAATCTTCTCGCGCAACGCGTCAGTGGGCTGAT
CATTAACTATCCGCTGGATGACCAGGATGCCATTGCTGTGGAAGCTGCCTGCACTAATGTTCCGGCGTTA
TTTCTTGATGTCTCTGACCAGACACCCATCAACAGTATTATTTTCTCCCATGAGGACGGTACGCGACTGG
GCGTGGAGCATCTGGTCGCATTGGGTCACCAGCAAATCGCGCTGTTAGCGGGCCCATTAAGTTCTGTCTC
GGCGCGTCTGCGTCTGGCTGGCTGGCATAAATATCTCACTCGCAATCAAATTCAGCCGATAGCGGAACGG
GAAGGCGACTGGAGTGCCATGTCCGGTTTTCAACAAACCATGCAAATGCTGAATGAGGGCATCGTTCCCA
CTGCGATGCTGGTTGCCAACGATCAGATGGCGCTGGGCGCAATGCGCGCCATTACCGAGT
